Addgene plasmid #145470: pGBW-m4046205
Purpose: Yeast Expression plasmid for SARS-CoV-2 endoRNAse
Depositing lab: Ginkgo Bioworks & Benjie Chen. Depositing organization: Ginkgo Bioworks.
Backbone
  Vector backbone: AmpR; 2u URA3
  Backbone size w/o insert (bp): 4078
  Vector type: Yeast Expression
  Selectable markers: URA3
Growth in bacteria
  Bacterial resistance: Ampicillin, 100 μg/mL
  Growth temperature: 37°C
  Growth strain: DH5alpha
  Copy number: High Copy
Gene/Insert
  Gene/Insert name: SARS-CoV-2 endoRNAse
  Species: S. cerevisiae (budding yeast); Severe acute respiratory syndrome coronavirus 2
  Insert size (bp): 1031
  Mutation: wt
  Entrez Gene: ORF1ab (a.k.a. GU280_gp01)
  Promoter: pTEF1
  Tag / fusion protein: Cleavable thrombin;6xHIS (C terminal on backbone)
  Cloning method: Unknown
Resource information
  A portion of this plasmid was derived from a plasmid made by: GinkgoBioworks
Depositor comments: NCBI Reference Sequence: YP_009725310.1Created by gene synthesis with Not1 site.
How to cite: pGBW-m4046205 was a gift from Ginkgo Bioworks & Benjie Chen (Addgene plasmid # 145470 ; http://n2t.net/addgene:145470 ; RRID:Addgene_145470)
