[The description below was written by a language model from this plasmid's Addgene catalogue record and pLannotate feature annotations shown in this document.]
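Description:
pGBW-m4046205 is an E. coli–yeast shuttle plasmid for episomal expression of the SARS-CoV-2 endoRNAse in Saccharomyces cerevisiae. In bacteria it replicates from a high-copy ColE1/pUC-type origin and is selected with ampicillin through the AmpR β-lactamase gene, which the feature table places downstream of a cat promoter and in line with an annotated rop coding sequence. The catalogue nonetheless lists the plasmid as high copy. Short phage T3Te and T7Te terminators flank the origin, and a tonB terminator sits upstream of the resistance cassette, presumably insulating the bacterial modules from read-through transcription. In yeast, the 2μ origin supports multicopy maintenance, and the URA3 marker with its own promoter allows selection in ura3 auxotrophic strains. URA3 can also be counterselected with 5-FOA.

The expression cassette consists of the constitutive yeast TEF1 promoter, an open reading frame of about 1 kb, and a CYC1 terminator fragment. The insert was made by gene synthesis, is recorded as wild type, and corresponds to the endoRNAse mature peptide of the ORF1ab polyprotein. Listing budding yeast alongside the virus as species may reflect codon adaptation, but the record does not say so. The automated annotation matches the insert only as a fragment of the replicase polyprotein, and the 2'-O-methyltransferase text attached to that hit is generic polyprotein entry text rather than a description of this segment. According to the catalogue, the protein carries a C-terminal thrombin-cleavable 6xHis tag supplied by the backbone, although this tag is not separately annotated in the feature table. The tag would permit metal-affinity purification followed by tag removal, which fits use of the plasmid for producing the viral endoribonuclease in yeast.
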