Features (pLannotate 1.2.2; 13 found; start..end, strand, type, name):
      1..408     +  promoter       TEF1 promoter: S. cerevisiae TEF1; promoter for EF-1α
    425..1456    +  CDS            rep (fragment): R1AB_SARS2 - Experimental evidence at protein level: Swiss-Prot protein existence level 1. [2'-O-methyltransferase]: Methyltransferase that mediates mRNA cap 2'-O-ribose methylation to the 5'-cap structure of viral mRNAs. N7-methyl guanosine cap is a prerequisite for binding of nsp16. Therefore plays an essential role in viral mRNAs cap methylation which is essential to evade immune system. From Severe acute respiratory syndrome coronavirus 2 (2019-nCoV) (SARS-CoV-2).
   1521..1693    +  terminator     CYC1 terminator (fragment): S. cerevisiae CYC1; transcription terminator for CYC1
   1729..1905    +  promoter       URA3 promoter (fragment): S. cerevisiae URA3
   1906..2709    +  CDS            URA3: orotidine-5'-phosphate decarboxylase, required for uracil biosynthesis; S. cerevisiae URA3; yeast auxotrophic marker, counterselectable with 5-fluoroorotic acid (5-FOA)
   2792..3774    -  rep_origin     2μ ori: yeast 2μ plasmid origin of replication
   3852..3881    +  terminator     T3Te terminator: phage T3 early transcription terminator
   3903..4490    +  rep_origin     ori: high-copy-number ColE1/pMB1/pBR322/pUC origin of replication
   4502..4529    -  terminator     T7Te terminator: phage T7 early transcription terminator
   4553..4744    -  CDS            rop: Rop protein, which maintains plasmids at low copy number; rop
   4745..5605    -  CDS            AmpR: β-lactamase; bla; confers resistance to ampicillin, carbenicillin, and related antibiotics
   5606..5708    -  promoter       cat promoter: promoter of the E. coli cat gene encoding chloramphenicol acetyltransferase
   5709..5740    -  terminator     tonB terminator: bidirectional E. coli tonB-P14 transcription terminator
>Addgene plasmid #145470 | pGBW-m4046205 | addgene full sequence | sequence record 323197 | Addgene NGS Result
CCACACACCATAGCTTCAAAATGTTTCTACTCCTTTTTTACTCTTCCAGATTTTCTCGGACTCCGCGCAT
CGCCGTACCACTTCAAAACACCCAAGCACAGCATACTAAATTTCCCCTCTTTCTTCCTCTAGGGTGTCGT
TAATTACCCGTACTAAAGGTTTGGAAAAGAAAAAAGAGACCGCCTCGTTTCTTTTTCTTCGTCGAAAAAG
GCAATAAAAATTTTTATCACGTTTCTTTTTCTTGAAAATTTTTTTTTTTGATTTTTTTCTCTTTCGATGA
CCTCCCATTGATATTTAAGTTAATAAACGGTCTTCAATTTCTCAAGTTTCAGTTTCATTTTTCTTGTTCT
ATTACAACTTTTTTTACTTCTTGCTCATTAGAAAGAAAGCATAGCAATCTAATCTAAGTTTTAATTACAA
AATGTTAGAAAATGTGGCTTTTAATGTTGTAAATAAGGGACACTTTGATGGACAACAGGGTGAAGTACCA
GTTTCTATCATTAATAACACTGTTTACACAAAAGTTGATGGTGTTGATGTAGAATTGTTTGAAAATAAAA
CAACATTACCTGTTAATGTAGCATTTGAGCTTTGGGCTAAGCGCAACATTAAACCAGTACCAGAGGTGAA
AATACTCAATAATTTGGGTGTGGACATTGCTGCTAATACTGTGATCTGGGACTACAAAAGAGATGCTCCA
GCACATATATCTACTATTGGTGTTTGTTCTATGACTGACATAGCCAAGAAACCAACTGAAACGATTTGTG
CACCACTCACTGTCTTTTTTGATGGTAGAGTTGATGGTCAAGTAGACTTATTTAGAAATGCCCGTAATGG
TGTTCTTATTACAGAAGGTAGTGTTAAAGGTTTACAACCATCTGTAGGTCCCAAACAAGCTAGTCTTAAT
GGAGTCACATTAATTGGAGAAGCCGTAAAAACACAGTTCAATTATTATAAGAAAGTTGATGGTGTTGTCC
AACAATTACCTGAAACTTACTTTACTCAGAGTAGAAATTTACAAGAATTTAAACCCAGGAGTCAAATGGA
AATTGATTTCTTAGAATTAGCTATGGATGAATTCATTGAACGGTATAAATTAGAAGGCTATGCCTTCGAA
CATATCGTTTATGGAGATTTTAGTCATAGTCAGTTAGGTGGTTTACATCTACTGATTGGACTAGCTAAAC
GTTTTAAGGAATCACCTTTTGAATTAGAAGATTTTATTCCTATGGACAGTACAGTTAAAAACTATTTCAT
AACAGATGCGCAAACAGGTTCATCTAAGTGTGTGTGTTCTGTTATTGATTTATTACTTGATGATTTTGTT
GAAATAATAAAATCCCAAGATTTATCTGTAGTTTCTAAGGTTGTCAAAGTGACTATTGACTATACAGAAA
TTTCATTTATGCTTTGGTGTAAAGATGGCCATGTAGAAACATTTTACCCAAAATTACTCGTGCCGAGAGG
TTCTCACCATCATCACCATCATTAAACAGGCCCCTTTTCCTTTGTCGATATCATGTAATTAGTTATGTCA
CGCTTACATTCACGCCCTCCTCCCACATCCGCTCTAACCGAAAAGGAAGGAGTTAGACAACCTGAAGTCT
AGGTCCCTATTTATTTTTTTTAATAGTTATGTTAGTATTAAGAACGTTATTTATATTTCAAATTTTTCTT
TTTTTTCTGTACAAAGCGGCCGCCGAACCACTAGTGCACTGCAGTACACGGTTTCCTTGAAATTTTTTTG
ATTCGGTAATCTCCGAACAGAAGGAAGAACGAAGGAAGGAGCACAGACTTAGATTGGTATATATACGCAT
ATGTAGTGTTGAAGAAACATGAAATTGCCCAGTATTCTTAACCCAACTGCACAGAACAAAAACGTGCAGG
AAACGAAGATAAATCATGTCGAAAGCTACATATAAGGAACGTGCTGCTACTCATCCTAGTCCTGTTGCTG
CCAAGCTATTTAATATCATGCACGAAAAGCAAACAAACTTGTGTGCTTCATTGGATGTTCGTACCACCAA
GGAATTACTGGAGTTAGTTGAAGCATTAGGTCCCAAAATTTGTTTACTAAAAACACATGTGGATATCTTG
ACTGATTTTTCCATGGAGGGCACAGTTAAGCCGCTAAAGGCATTATCCGCCAAGTACAATTTTTTACTCT
TCGAGGACAGAAAATTTGCTGACATTGGTAATACAGTCAAATTGCAGTACTCTGCGGGTGTATACAGAAT
AGCAGAATGGGCAGACATTACGAATGCACACGGTGTGGTGGGCCCAGGTATTGTTAGCGGTTTGAAGCAG
GCGGCAGAAGAAGTAACAAAGGAACCTAGAGGCCTTTTGATGTTAGCAGAATTGTCATGCAAGGGCTCCC
TATCTACTGGAGAATATACTAAGGGTACTGTTGACATTGCGAAGAGCGACAAAGATTTTGTTATCGGCTT
TATTGCTCAAAGAGACATGGGTGGAAGAGATGAAGGTTACGATTGGTTGATTATGACACCCGGTGTGGGT
TTAGATGACAAGGGAGATGCATTGGGTCAACAGTATAGAACCGTGGATGATGTGGTTTCTACAGGATCTG
ACATTATTATTGTTGGAAGAGGACTATTTGCAAAGGGAAGGGATGCTAAGGTAGAGGGTGAACGTTACAG
AAAAGCAGGCTGGGAAGCATATTTGAGAAGATGCGGCCAGCAAAACTAAAAAACTGTATTATAAGTAAAT
GCATGTATACTAAACTCACAAATTAGAGCTTCAATTTAATTATATCAGTTATTACCCGAGTAACGAAGCA
TCTGTGCTTCATTTTGTAGAACAAAAATGCAACGCGAGAGCGCTAATTTTTCAAACAAAGAATCTGAGCT
GCATTTTTACAGAACAGAAATGCAACGCGAAAGCGCTATTTTACCAACGAAGAATCTGTGCTTCATTTTT
GTAAAACAAAAATGCAACGCGAGAGCGCTAATTTTTCAAACAAAGAATCTGAGCTGCATTTTTACAGAAC
AGAAATGCAACGCGAGAGCGCTATTTTACCAACAAAGAATCTATACTTCTTTTTTGTTCTACAAAAATGC
ATCCCGAGAGCGCTATTTTTCTAACAAAGCATCTTAGATTACTTTTTTTCTCCTTTGTGCGCTCTATAAT
GCAGTCTCTTGATAACTTTTTGCACTGTAGGTCCGTTAAGGTTAGAAGAAGGCTACTTTGGTGTCTATTT
TCTCTTCCATAAAAAAAGCCTGACTCCACTTCCCGCGTTTACTGATTACTAGCGAAGCTGCGGGTGCATT
TTTTCAAGATAAAGGCATCCCCGATTATATTCTATACCGATGTGGATTGCGCATACTTTGTGAACAGAAA
GTGATAGCGTTGATGATTCTTCATTGGTCAGAAAATTATGAACGGTTTCTTCTATTTTGTCTCTATATAC
TACGTATAGGAAATGTTTACATTTTCGTATTGTTTTCGATTCACTCTATGAATAGTTCTTACTACAATTT
TTTTGTCTAAAGAGTAATACTAGAGATAAACATAAAAAATGTAGAGGTCGAGTTTAGATGCAAGTTCAAG
GAGCGAAAGGTGGATGGGTAGGTTATATAGGGATATAGCACAGAGATATATAGCAAAGAGATACTTTTGA
GCAATGTTTGTGGAAGCGGTATTCGCAATATTTTAGTAGCTCGTTACAGTCCGGTGCGTTTTTGGTTTTT
TGAAAGTGCGTCATCAGAGCGCTTTTGGTTTTCAAAAGCGCTCTGAAGTTCCTATACTTTCTAGCTAGAG
AATAGGAACTTCCCGAGCGGCCGCGTGTTACAAGCTTGACTCCAGCGTAACTGGACTGCAATCAACTCAC
TGGCTCACCTTCACGGGTGGGCCTTTCTTCGGTAGAAAATCAAAGGATCTTCTTGAGATCCTTTTTTTCT
GCGCGTAATCTGCTGCTTGCAAACAAAAAAACCACCGCTACCAGCGGTGGTTTGTTTGCCGGATCAAGAG
CTACCAACTCTTTTTCCGAGGTAACTGGCTTCAGCAGAGCGCAGATACCAAATACTGTTCTTCTAGTGTA
GCCGTAGTTAGGCCACCACTTCAAGAACTCTGTAGCACCGCCTACATACCTCGCTCTGCTAATCCTGTTA
CCAGTGGCTGCTGCCAGTGGCGATAAGTCGTGTCTTACCGGGTTGGACTCAAGACGATAGTTACCGGATA
AGGCGCAGCGGTCGGGCTGAACGGGGGGTTCGTGCACACAGCCCAGCTTGGAGCGAACGACCTACACCGA
ACTGAGATACCTACAGCGTGAGCTATGAGAAAGCGCCACGCTTCCCGAAGGGAGAAAGGCGGACAGGTAT
CCGGTAAGCGGCAGGGTCGGAACAGGAGAGCGCACGAGGGAGCTTCCAGGGGTAAACGCCTGGTATCTTT
ATAGTCCTGTCGGGTTTCGCCACCTCTGACTTGAGCATCGATTTTTGTGATGCTCGTCAGGGGGGCGGAG
CCTATGGAAAAACGCCAGCAACGCAGAAAGGCCCACCCGAAGGTGAGCCAGGTGATTACATTTGGGCCCT
CATCAGAGGTTTTCACCGTCATCACCGAAACGCGCGAGGCAGCTGCGGTAAAGCTCATCAGCGTGGTCGT
GAAGCGATTCACAGATGTCTGCCTGTTCATCCGCGTCCAGCTCGTTGAGTTTCTCCAGAAGCGTTAATGT
CTGGCTTCTGATAAAGCGGGCCATGTTAAGGGCGGTTTTTTCCTGTTTGGTCACTTACCAATGCTTAATC
AGTGAGGCACCTATCTCAGCGATCTGTCTATTTCGTTCATCCATAGTTGCCTGACTCCCCGTCGTGTAGA
TAACTACGATGCGGGAGGGCTTACCATCTGGCCCCAGTGCTGCAATGATACCGCGAGACCCACGCTCACC
GGCTCCAGATTTATCAGCAATAAACCAGCCAGCCGGGAGGGCCGAGCGCAGAAGTGATCCTGCAACTTTA
TCCGCCTCCATCCAGTCTATTAATTGTTGCCGGGAAGCTAGAGTAAGTAGTTCGCCAGTTAATAGTTTGC
GCAACGTTGTTGCCATTGCTACAGGCATCGTGGTGTCACGCTCGTCGTTTGGTATGGCTTCATTCAGCTC
CGGTTCCCAACGATCAAGGCGAGTTACATGATCCCCCATGTTGTGCAAAAAAGCGGTTAGCTCCTTCGGT
CCTCCGATCGTTGCCAGAAGTAAGTTGGCCGCAGTGTTATCACTCATGGTTATGGCAGCACTGCATAATT
CTCTTACTGTCATGCCATCCGTGAGATGCTTTTCTGTGACTGGTGAGTACTCAACCAAGTCATTCTGAGA
ATAGTGTATGCGGCGACCGAGTTGCTCTTGCCCGGCGTCAATACGGGATAATACCGCGCCACATAGCAGA
ACTTTAAAAGTGCTCATCATTGGAAAACGTTCTTCGGGGCGTAAACTCTCAAGGATCTTACCGCTGTTGA
GATCCAGTTCGATGTAACCCACTCGTGCACCCAACTGATCTTCAGCATCTTTTACTTTCACCAGCGTTTC
TGGGTGAGCAAAAACAGGAAGGCAAAATGCCGCAAAAAAGGGAATAAGGGCGACACGGAAATGTTGAATA
CTCATTTTAGCTTCCTTAGCTCCTGAAAATCTCGATAACTCAAAAAATACGCCCGGTAGTGATCTTATTT
CATTATGGTGAAAGTTGGAACCTCTTACGTGCCGATCAAGTCAAAAGCCTCCGGTCGGAGGCTTTTGACT
TTCTGCTATGGAGGTCAGGTATGATTTAAATGGTCAGTTAGAGCGGCCGCC
